>Addgene plasmid #15456 | pCL25 | depositor full sequence | sequence record 8295 | Author sequence
GAATTCGAGCTCGGTACCCGGGGATCCTCTAGAGTCGACCTGCAGGCATGCAAGCTTTTTTATTACCTAC
AACTTCTTTAGCACTTAAACGACCATCATCAGTTATTGGAACAACGCCATAATGCATATGTGGTGTTTTT
TCGTCCATGTGAACTGTTGCATATAATAAATTATCTTTACCGTATTCTTGTTCTAAAAACTCTTTAGCAT
ATTCAAAAAACTGCTTTGTATCTTCTGGCGTTTGATTATCAAAGAAATCATTGTCTGATGTAATTAAACC
ATCAATGTGTTTAATCGCGTCTGTTCTAATTTTTCTTTTGCCTGTATAATTCTGTTCGATTTTTTCATCA
ATCAAGTTATTAAAATTCTGTTTATTAGCATTTACCAAATCATAATTTAAGTAAGTTTTACTATGGTCTA
TATCTTCATTTTCATAATTATTATTTTCTCTTTGAACATGTTTTTGTATGCCCGTTGTATTTGTTCCAGA
TTTAACTTTTGAAACTCTAACAATGGAATAAGACATATAAAAATCACTCCTAAGCACAAAGGTTTTATGT
GTATTTAATAGTTTAAGTCTAACACACTAGACTTATTTTTAATAAGTCGTTAATACGTGTGCTCTGCGAG
GCTTAAACCTGTTTTTGCTAACGCAAAAAATGAGTGGCAAAATGCTAGCCACTCATAGTTCTAAACCAAA
ATATAATATAACTATTCAAACTGCTTTTCAGAACGTTTAAATACAATAATCGTCAAAAGACAACATAAAA
TAATAAGGATAGCCATGGCTACAAGAATATTACTATACACTCCAGAAGAATAATTTATAAATTCCAGAAC
TAGTTTACGATTAATCAATTGTAGTGACAATAAACCTCCTACAATTGCTATACCTGTTCCCTCTGATAAA
AAACTTGTGAAATTTAGCAAACTCATTCCAGAAGCAACTTCTTCTTCAGAAAGACTACTTGATACTATTT
TTGATATAACTGTTTTAGTAAAAGATAATCCGCCCATAACAAATATAAACATAAAAGTAGTCAACCACAT
ACTAAACTCAACAAAAAATGCAATAGTTAAAAAACTTATAGAGATAGACAATGATCCTAAAATAAAAACA
AATAATGATCCTTTTCTATCCACTAAAAAACCACCAAAATAACCAAAAACAATAACACTCATGGTTCCAG
GAAAAATAACACTATTACCTATTGTCGCTACATTTACATGATAAATAGTTTTCATCATATAAGGCACCAT
TGATATAAAACCAGCTACTATAGAAAATATTAGCCCACCAGAAAACAAACCAAGCATAAACGGAATGTTT
TTCCCTAGTTTAGGATTAATAAAAGGGTTAGAAACTCTTGAAATATGTTTAATAAAAATCACAAAAAAGA
TTGTGAAGAGTATTAAAAAAGTCCAATTATAATTTGTCGTAAATAACATAAAACATATAATACTTATAGA
CATTAAAACAATACCTACGATATCTAATGTATTTTTTGTTGATTTACCAGGTACCATTACTTTAATAAGA
AAAGGTATAGTTACTATTGTAATCATAGGAAGTATAAGTAGGTAAGACCAATGAATATAATGTGCTATTA
TTCCCCCTATTGAAGGACCTAACCCTTCACCTAAAGCTACAATTGATCCTATAAAACCAAAGGCTTTGCC
TTGTTTTTTTCTTGTAATATTTCTAGCTACAACCACCATAATCAGTGAAGGGAATGCAGCAGATCCTACT
CCTTGTACTAACCTACCAAAAATCAAAATAAAAAAGTGATTGTGACCAATAAAAGCAATCAATGAACCAA
GACAGCTCAAACTAATACCAATAATTAACAATTTTTTTATATTTATATAATCAGATAATTTTCCATATAC
TGCTGTTCCTATCGAAAAAGTTAACATATATGCAGTGTTTACCCAGTTTGTAATTCCAGGAGTAGTATTA
AAATGATTTGCAATATCAGGTAAAGAAACATTTAAAACCATTTCATTTAATACACTAAAAAATGAAAGAA
TACAAAGCCAAAATAAAACGCTATAAAACAAACCTTTAAATTTTTTATATAAACTAAACAATTTTACCTC
TTTACTTGAGGTGACTAAAGTTTATAGGGGTAAATTATTCTTTCACCTCATATAAATTCCCCAAATTTTT
AAATAGACACTTCATAAAAAAATCCTCCTAAATTAGAATAGTTTAAATATATCATTTTTGTTCAGTAATA
TTAATATGTACACTATTTCCAAAATTTAAATTCATGTTGCCAAAAATCGATTATGTCTTTTGCGGGGCAA
AAAAAGGGCAGATTATTTGAAAAAGGGCAAACGCTTGTGGAAAAGCTAAAAGGTTAAAAATGACAAAAAC
CTTGATACAACAGTGTTTTTGGACGCTCGTGTACGTTAGAGAATGACCGGTTTACCATCATACAAGGATG
GGATTAACTTGTGTTAAAAAGCCTTTAATATCAGTTGTTACAAAGGATTTGTAGCGTCTTTAAAAATAAA
AAAGGGCAGAAAAAGGGCAGATACCTTTTAGTACACAAGTTTTTCTAATTTTTGCTCTAACTCTCTGTCC
ATTTTCTCTGTTACATGTGTATACACCTTTATAGTCGTTTTTTCCAGATCTGGATCTGGATTTTAATGCG
GATGTTGCGATTACTTCGCCAACTATTGCGATAACAAGAAAAAGCCAGCCTTTCATGATATATCTCCCAA
TTTGTGTAGGGCTTATTATGCACGCTTAAAAATAATAAAAGCAGACTTGACCTGATAGTTTGGCTGTGAG
CAATTATGTGCTTAGTGCATCTAACGCTTGAGTTAAGCCGCGCCGCGAAGCGGCGTCGGCTTGAACGAAT
TGTTAGACATTATTTGCCGACTACCTTGGTGATCTCGCCTTTCACGTAGTGGACAAATTCTTCCAACTGA
TCTGCGCGCGAGGCCAAGCGATCTTCTTCTTGTCCAAGATAAGCCTGTCTAGCTTCAAGTATGACGGGCT
GATACTGGGCCGGCAGGCGCTCCATTGCCCAGTCGGCAGCGACATCCTTCGGCGCGATTTTGCCGGTTAC
TGCGCTGTACCAAATGCGGGACAACGTAAGCACTACATTTCGCTCATCGCCAGCCCAGTCGGGCGGCGAG
TTCCATAGCGTTAAGGTTTCATTTAGCGCCTCAAATAGATCCTGTTCAGGAACCGGATCAAAGAGTTCCT
CCGCCGCTGGACCTACCAAGGCAACGCTATGTTCTCTTGCTTTTGTCAGCAAGATAGCCAGATCAATGTC
GATCGTGGCTGGCTCGAAGATACCTGCAAGAATGTCATTGCGCTGCCATTCTCCAAATTGCAGTTCGCGC
TTAGCTGGATAACGCCACGGAATGATGTCGTCGTGCACAACAATGGTGACTTCTACAGCGCGGAGAATCT
CGCTCTCTCCAGGGGAAGCCGAAGTTTCCAAAAGGTCGTTGATCAAAGCTCGCCGCGTTGTTTCATCAAG
CCTTACGGTCACCGTAACCAGCAAATCAATATCACTGTGTGGCTTCAGGCCGCCATCCACTGCGGAGCCG
TACAAATGTACGGCCAGCAACGTCGGTTCGAGATGGCGCTCGATGACGCCAACTACCTCTGATAGTTGAG
TCGATACTTCGGCGATCACCGCTTCCCTCATGATGTTTAACTTTGTTTTAGGGCGACTGCCCTGCTGCGT
AACATCGTTGCTGCTCCATAACATCAAACATCGACCCACGGCGTAACGCGCTTGCTGCTTGGATGCCCGA
GGCATAGACTGTACCCCAAAAAAACAGTCATAACAAGCCATGAAAACCGCCACTGCGCCGTTACCACCGC
TGCGTTCGGTCAAGGTTCTGGACCAGTTGCGTGAGCGCATACGCTACTTGCATTACAGCTTACGAACCGA
ACAGGCTTATGTCCACTGGGTTCGTGCCTTCATCCGTTTCCACGGTGTGCGTCACCCGGCAACCTTGGGC
AGCAGCGAAGTCGAGGCATTTCTGTCCTGGCTGGCGAACGAGCGCAAGGTTTCGGTCTCCACG
[255 nt withheld, positions 4054-4308]
ACGATCATCGTGCGGGAGGGCAAGGGCTCCAAGGATCGGGCCTTGATGTTACCCGAGAGCTTGGCACCCA
GCCTGCGCGAGCAGGGGAATTAATTCCCACGGGTTTTGCTGCCCGCAAACGGGCTGTTCTGGTGTTGCTA
GTTTGTTATCAGAATCGCAGATCCGGCTTCAGCCGGTTTGCCGGCTGAAAGCGCTATTTCTTCCAGAATT
GCCATGATTTTTTCCCCACGGGAGGCGTCACTGGCTCCCGTGTTGTCGGCAGCTTTGATTCGATAAGCAG
CATCGCCTGTTTCAGGCTGTCTATGTGTGACTGTTGAGCTGTAACAAGTTGTCTCAGGTGTTCAATTTCA
TGTTCTAGTTGCTTTGTTTTACTGGTTTCACCTGTTCTATTAGGTGTTACATGCTGTTCATCTGTTACAT
TGTCGATCTGTTCATGGTGAACAGCTTTGAATGCACCAAAAACTCGTAAAAGCTCTGATGTATCTATCTT
TTTTACACCGTTTTCATCTGTGCATATGGACAGTTTTCCCTTTGATATGTAACGGTGAACAGTTGTTCTA
CTTTTGTTTGTTAGTCTTGATGCTTCACTGATAGATACAAGAGCCATAAGAACCTCAGATCCTTCCGTAT
TTAGCCAGTATGTTCTCTAGTGTGGTTCGTTGTTTTTGCGTGAGCCATGAGAACGAACCATTGAGATCAT
ACTTACTTTGCATGTCACTCAAAAATTTTGCCTCAAAACTGGTGAGCTGAATTTTTGCAGTTAAAGCATC
GTGTAGTGTTTTTCTTAGTCCGTTATGTAGGTAGGAATCTGATGTAATGGTTGTTGGTATTTTGTCACCA
TTCATTTTTATCTGGTTGTTCTCAAGTTCGGTTACGAGATCCATTTGTCTATCTAGTTCAACTTGGAAAA
TCAACGTATCAGTCGGGCGGCCTCGCTTATCAACCACCAATTTCATATTGCTGTAAGTGTTTAAATCTTT
ACTTATTGGTTTCAAAACCCATTGGTTAAGCCTTTTAAACTCATGGTAGTTATTTTCAAGCATTAACATG
AACTTAAATTCATCAAGGCTAATCTCTATATTTGCCTTGTGAGTTTTCTTTTGTGTTAGTTCTTTTAATA
ACCACTCATAAATCCTCATAGAGTATTTGTTTTCAAAAGACTTAACATGTTCCAGATTATATTTTATGAA
TTTTTTTAACTGGAAAAGATAAGGCAATATCTCTTCACTAAAAACTAATTCTAATTTTTCGCTTGAGAAC
TTGGCATAGTTTGTCCACTGGAAAATCTCAAAGCCTTTAACCAAAGGATTCCTGATTTCCACAGTTCTCG
TCATCAGCTCTCTGGTTGCTTTAGCTAATACACCATAAGCATTTTCCCTACTGATGTTCATCATCTGAGC
GTATTGGTTATAAGTGAACGATACCGTCCGTTCTTTCCTTGTAGGGTTTTCAATCGTGGGGTTGAGTAGT
GCCACACAGCATAAAATTAGCTTGGTTTCATGCTCCGTTAAGTCATAGCGACTAATCGCTAGTTCATTTG
CTTTGAAAACAACTAATTCAGACATACATCTCAATTGGTCTAGGTGATTTTAATCACTATACCAATTGAG
ATGGGCTAGTCAATGATAATTACTAGTCCTTTTCCTTTGAGTTGTGGGTATCTGTAAATTCTGCTAGACC
TTTGCTGGAAAACTTGTAAATTCTGCTAGACCCTCTGTAAATTCCGGTAGACCTTTGTGTGTTTTTTTTG
TTTATATTCAAGTGGTTATAATTTATAGAATAAAGAAAGAATAAAAAAAGATAAAAAGAATAGATCCCAG
CCCTGTGTATAACTCACTACTTTAGTCAGTTCCGCAGTATTACAAAAGGATGTCGCAAACGCTGTTTGCT
CCTCTACAAAACAGACCTTAAAACCCTAAAGGCTTAAGTAGCACCCTCGCAAGCTCGGGCAAATCGCTGA
ATATTCCTTTTGTCTCCGACCATCAGGCACCTGAGTCGCTGTCTTTTTCGTGACATTCAGTTCGCTGCGC
TCACGGCTCTGGCAGTGAATGGGGGTAAATGGCACTACAGGCGCCTTTTATGGATTCATGCAAGGAAACT
ACCCATAATACAAGAAAAGCCCGTCACGGGCTTCTCAGGGCGTTTTATGGCGGGTCTGCTATGTGGTGCT
ATCTGACTTTTTGCTGTTCAGCAGTTCCTGCCCTCTGATTTTCCAGTCTGACCACTTCGGATTATCCCGT
GACAGGTCATTCAGACTGGCTAATGCACCCAGTAAGGCAGCGGTATCATCAACAGGCTTACCCGTCTTAC
TGTCGG
Features (pLannotate 1.2.2; 10 found; start..end, strand, type, name):
      1..57      +  misc_feature   MCS: pUC18/19 multiple cloning site
     53..526     -  CDS            pre (fragment): PRE3_STAAC - Protein inferred from homology: Swiss-Prot protein existence level 3. The interaction of the RSA site and the PRE protein may not only serves a function in plasmid maintenance, but may also contributes to the distribution of small antibiotic resistance plasmids among Gram- positive bacteria. From Staphylococcus aureus (strain COL).
    715..2091    -  CDS            tet: TCR_STAAU - Also known as tet(K). Protein inferred from homology: Swiss-Prot protein existence level 3. Resistance to tetracycline by an active tetracycline efflux. This is an energy-dependent process that decreases the accumulation of the antibiotic in whole cells. This protein functions as a metal- tetracycline/H(+) antiporter. From Staphylococcus aureus.
   2551..2634    -  CDS            int (fragment): VINT_BPL54 - Protein inferred from homology: Swiss-Prot protein existence level 3. Integrase is necessary for integration of the phage into the host genome by site-specific recombination. In conjunction with excisionase, integrase is also necessary for excision of the prophage from the host genome. It may bind the DNA. From Staphylococcus phage L54a (Bacteriophage L54a).
   2648..2716    -  CDS            qacE (fragment): QACE_ECOLX - Protein inferred from homology: Swiss-Prot protein existence level 3. Multidrug exporter. Is implicated for the resistance to bacteriocidal quaternary ammonium compounds. From Escherichia coli.
   2880..3671    -  CDS            SmR: aminoglycoside adenylyltransferase (Murphy, 1985); aadA; confers resistance to spectinomycin and streptomycin
   3678..3734    -  CDS            GmR (fragment): gentamycin acetyltransferase; aacC1; confers resistance to gentamycin
   3820..4392    +  CDS            int (fragment) (sequence partly withheld): INT2_ECOLX - Protein inferred from homology: Swiss-Prot protein existence level 3. Putative integrase believed to be involved in the insertion of antibiotic resistance genes into plasmids and transposons. From Escherichia coli.
   4923..5873    -  CDS            Rep101: RepA protein needed for replication with the pSC101 origin; rep101
   5921..6143    -  rep_origin     pSC101 ori: low-copy replication origin that requires the Rep101 protein
