[The description below was written by a language model from this plasmid's Addgene catalogue record, the feature table of its GenBank file and pLannotate feature annotations shown in this document.]
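Description:
pCL25 is an empty-backbone, single-copy integration vector for Staphylococcus aureus, catalogued as a 6,624 bp S. aureus–E. coli shuttle vector with no insert. In E. coli it is maintained at low copy by the pSC101 origin together with its Rep101 (RepA) initiator protein, and it is selected with spectinomycin through an aadA aminoglycoside adenylyltransferase gene. That marker is flanked by short fragments of qacE, a gentamicin acetyltransferase gene and an integron-type integrase. These look like remnants of the resistance cassette's source rather than functional parts. For selection in S. aureus the plasmid carries tet(K), which encodes a metal-tetracycline/H+ antiporter that confers resistance by efflux. An adjacent fragment of the staphylococcal pre gene probably came along with this tetracycline cassette.

No staphylococcal replication origin is annotated, which fits a design that depends on chromosomal insertion for maintenance in S. aureus. According to the depositor, pCL25 integrates at the phage L54a attB site, whereas the related vectors pLL29 and pLL39 can use either the L54a or the phi-11 attB site. The feature table detects only a short fragment of the L54a integrase gene and does not annotate an attP site, so the record does not say how integrase is supplied. A pUC18/19-type multiple cloning site allows restriction cloning of genes of interest. The vector is suited to stable single-copy chromosomal placement of genes, which avoids the copy-number effects of multicopy plasmids. The accompanying GenBank record covers only 811 bp of the plasmid and has no annotated features, so it adds nothing to this description.
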