Addgene plasmid #15456: pCL25
Purpose: (Empty Backbone)
Depositing lab: Chia Lee. Depositing organization: University of Arkansas for Medical Sciences (UAMS). Publication: Improved single-copy integration vectors for Staphylococcus aureus. Luong TT, Lee CY. J Microbiol Methods. 2007 Jul . 70(1):186-90. 10.1016/j.mimet.2007.04.007 PubMed 17512993.
Backbone
  Vector backbone: N/A
  Backbone size (bp): 6624
  Vector type: S. aureus-E. coli shuttle vector
Growth in bacteria
  Bacterial resistance: Spectinomycin, 50 μg/mL
  Growth temperature: 37°C
  Growth strain: DH5alpha
  Growth instructions: tetracycline/ S. aureus
  Copy number: Low Copy
Gene/Insert
  Gene/Insert name: None
  GenBank ID: EF540894
  Cloning method: Restriction Enzyme
  Sequencing primers: 5′ N/A; 3′ N/A
Terms and licenses: Academic/Nonprofit Terms; Industry Terms: Not Available to Industry
Depositor comments: pCL25 can integrate into the L54a attB site, whereas pLL29 and pLL39 can integrate at either one of the two sites: L54a attB and phi-11 attB.
How to cite: pCL25 was a gift from Chia Lee (Addgene plasmid # 15456 ; http://n2t.net/addgene:15456 ; RRID:Addgene_15456)
