LOCUS       Exported 811 bp ds-DNA linear SYN 24-MAY-2021
DEFINITION  synthetic linear DNA
ACCESSION   .
VERSION     .
KEYWORDS    pCL25
SOURCE      synthetic DNA construct
  ORGANISM  synthetic DNA construct
REFERENCE   1 (bases 1 to 811)
  AUTHORS   Luong TT, Lee CY
  TITLE     Improved single-copy integration vectors for Staphylococcus aureus.
  JOURNAL   J Microbiol Methods. 2007 Jul . 70(1):186-90.
  PUBMED    17512993
REFERENCE   2 (bases 1 to 811)
  AUTHORS   .
  TITLE     Direct Submission
  JOURNAL   Exported May 24, 2021 from SnapGene Server 1.1.58
            http://www.snapgene.com
FEATURES             Location/Qualifiers
     source          1..811
                     /organism="synthetic DNA construct"
                     /mol_type="other DNA"
ORIGIN
        1 actgcgcgtt gttnatcaag ccttacggtc accgtaacca gcaaatcaat atcactgtgt
       61 ggcttcaggc cgccatccac tgcggagccg tacaaatgta cggccagcaa cgtcggttcg
      121 agatggcgct cgatgacgcc aactacctct gatagttgag tcgatacttc ggcgatcacc
      181 gcttccctca tgatgtttaa ctttgtttta gggcgactgc cctgctgcgt aacatcgttg
      241 ctgctccata acatcaaaca tcgacccacg gcgtaacgcg cttgctgctt ggatgcccga
      301 ggcatagact gtaccccaaa aaaacagtca taacaagcca tgaaaaccgc cactgcgccg
      361 ttaccaccgc tgcgttcggt caaggttctg gaccagttgc gtgagcgcat acgctacttg
      421 cattacagct tacgaaccga acaggcttat gtccactggg ttcgtgcctt catccgtttc
      481 cacggtgtgc gtcacccggc aaccttgggc agcagcgaag tcgaggcatt tctgtcctgg
      541 ctggcgaacg agcgcaaggt ttcggtcctc cacgnnnnnn nnnnnnnnnn nnnnnnnnnn
      601 nnnnnnnnnn nnnnnnnnnn nnnnnnnnnn nnnnnnnnnn nnnnnnnnnn nnnnnnnnnn
      661 nnnnnnnnnn nnnnnnnnnn nnnnnnnnnn nnnnnnnnnn nnnnnnnnnn nnnnnnnnnn
      721 nnncntggaa agtttacatc gtttgtncnc ccagcttttg tntggancgg gcatgcgnat
      781 cantgagggt ttgcaactgc gggtcaagga t
//
